Addgene plasmid #197110: CB6-GFP-TAOK2
Purpose: Expression of GFP-tagged TAOK2 / PSK1 in mammalian cells
Depositing lab: Jonathan Morris. Publication: Rnd3 interacts with TAO kinases and contributes to mitotic cell rounding and spindle positioning. Garg R, Koo CY, Infante E, Giacomini C, Ridley AJ, Morris JDH. J Cell Sci. 2020 Mar 16;133(6):jcs235895. doi: 10.1242/jcs.235895. PubMed 32041905.
Backbone
  Vector backbone: N-GFP-CB6
  Backbone manufacturer: Michael Way
  Backbone size w/o insert (bp): 7000
  Total vector size (bp): 10705
  Vector type: Mammalian Expression
  Selectable markers: Neomycin (select with G418)
Growth in bacteria
  Bacterial resistance: Ampicillin, 100 μg/mL
  Growth temperature: 37°C
  Growth strain: DH5alpha
  Copy number: High Copy
Gene/Insert
  Gene/Insert name: TAOK2 (alt name: PSK1)
  Species: H. sapiens (human)
  Insert size (bp): 3702
  Mutation: Wild Type
  GenBank ID: 9344
  Entrez Gene: TAOK2 (a.k.a. MAP3K17, PSK, PSK1, PSK1-BETA, TAO1, TAO2, Tao2beta)
  Promoter: CMV
  Tag / fusion protein: GFP (N terminal on backbone)
  Cloning method: Restriction Enzyme; 5′ cloning site Hind111 (not destroyed); 3′ cloning site EcoR1 (not destroyed)
  Sequencing primers: 5′ TCACATGGTCCTGCTGGAGTT (GFP forward primer)
Resource information
  A portion of this plasmid was derived from a plasmid made by: Cloned by Jonathan Morris at KCL (subject to MTA with Addgene).
Terms and licenses: Academic/Nonprofit Terms; Industry Terms: Not Available to Industry
Depositor comments: Plese note: This construct originated from a T47-D breast carcinoma cell cDNA library and contains the R1211H variant in PSK1/TAOK2.
How to cite: CB6-GFP-TAOK2 was a gift from Jonathan Morris (Addgene plasmid # 197110 ; http://n2t.net/addgene:197110 ; RRID:Addgene_197110)
