[The description below was written by a language model from this plasmid's Addgene catalogue record and pLannotate feature annotations shown in this document.]
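Description:
CB6-GFP-TAOK2 is a mammalian expression plasmid of roughly 10.7 kb, built on the N-GFP-CB6 backbone, that produces human TAOK2 (also called PSK1 or MAP3K17) fused at its N-terminus to GFP. It is maintained in E. coli as a high-copy plasmid through a ColE1/pUC-type origin and selected with ampicillin via the β-lactamase gene. An f1 origin and remnants of a pBluescript-style lacZα/lac promoter region and T7 promoter are also present as backbone carry-over.

Expression is driven by the human cytomegalovirus immediate early enhancer and promoter. This is followed by an EGFP coding sequence, a short polylinker remnant and the approximately 3.7 kb TAOK2 open reading frame, which was inserted between HindIII and EcoRI sites that were both retained. The transcript is terminated by a human growth hormone polyadenylation signal. A separate cassette places the neomycin phosphotransferase gene under the SV40 enhancer/early promoter with an SV40 poly(A) signal, allowing G418 selection of stably transfected cells. The annotation also detects the adjacent ble gene and a fragment of str downstream of neo, consistent with a Tn5-derived segment, but the record lists only neomycin as a selectable marker.

The insert is catalogued as wild type, but the depositor notes that it came from a T47-D breast carcinoma cDNA library and carries the R1211H variant. TAOK2 is a serine/threonine kinase that activates the p38 MAPK stress pathway. The associated study examined TAO kinases in mitotic cell rounding and spindle positioning, so the construct suits localisation and overexpression of the fluorescently tagged kinase in mammalian cells.
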