Features (pLannotate 1.2.2; 24 found; start..end, strand, type, name):
      4..158     -  CDS            lacZα (fragment): LacZα fragment of β-galactosidase; lacZ fragment
    318..697     +  enhancer       CMV enhancer: human cytomegalovirus immediate early enhancer
    699..898     +  promoter       CMV promoter: human cytomegalovirus (CMV) immediate early promoter
    945..1657    +  CDS            EGFP (fragment): the original enhanced GFP (Yang et al., 1996) mammalian codon-optimized
   1666..1693    -  misc_feature   MCS (fragment): pBluescript multiple cloning site
   1694..5398    +  CDS            TAOK2: TAOK2_HUMAN - Also known as KIAA0881, MAP3K17, PSK, PSK1. Experimental evidence at protein level: Swiss-Prot protein existence level 1. Serine/threonine-protein kinase involved in different processes such as membrane blebbing and apoptotic bodies formation DNA damage response and MAPK14/p38 MAPK stress-activated MAPK cascade. Phosphorylates itself, MBP, activated MAPK8, MAP2K3, MAP2K6 and tubulins. Activates the MAPK14/p38 MAPK signaling pathway through the specific activation and phosphorylation of the upstream MAP2K3 and MAP2K6 kinases. In response to DNA damage, involved in the G2/M transit
   5402..5438    -  misc_feature   MCS (fragment): pBluescript multiple cloning site
   5445..6067    +  polyA_signal   hGH poly(A) signal: human growth hormone polyadenylation signal
   6109..6406    +  promoter       SV40 promoter: SV40 enhancer and early promoter
   6460..7251    +  CDS            neo: KKA2_KLEPN - Also known as kan, nptII. Experimental evidence at protein level: Swiss-Prot protein existence level 1. Resistance to kanamycin, neomycin, paromomycin, ribostamycin, butirosin and gentamicin B. From Klebsiella pneumoniae.
   7275..7652    +  CDS            ble: BLE_KLEPN - Experimental evidence at protein level: Swiss-Prot protein existence level 1. Binding protein with a strong affinity to the bleomycin family of antibiotics. Binds to CL990; an antimitotic-antibiotic compound. From Klebsiella pneumoniae.
   7694..7753    +  CDS            str (fragment): STR_KLEPN - Protein inferred from homology: Swiss-Prot protein existence level 3. The aminoglycoside phosphotransferases achieve inactivation of their antibiotic substrates by phosphorylation. From Klebsiella pneumoniae.
   7776..7799    -  rep_origin     CloDF13 ori (fragment): Plasmids containing the CloDF13 (CDF) origin of replication can be propagated in E. coli cells that contain additional plasmids with compatible origins.
   7800..7883    +  CDS            large T antigen (fragment): large T antigen from SV40 (simian virus 40)
   7906..8040    +  polyA_signal   SV40 poly(A) signal: SV40 polyadenylation signal
   8046..8064    -  promoter       T7 promoter: promoter for bacteriophage T7 RNA polymerase
   8100..8122    -  protein_bind   lac operator (fragment): The lac repressor binds to the lac operator to inhibit transcription in E. coli. This inhibition can be relieved by adding lactose or isopropyl-β-D-thiogalactopyranoside (IPTG). lac repressor encoded by lacI
   8126..8156    -  promoter       lac promoter: promoter for the E. coli lac operon
   8171..8192    -  protein_bind   CAP binding site: CAP binding activates transcription in the presence of cAMP. E. coli catabolite activator protein
   8205..8297    -  CDS            lacI (fragment): lac repressor; lacI; The lac repressor binds to the lac operator to inhibit transcription in E. coli. This inhibition can be relieved by adding lactose or isopropyl-β-D-thiogalactopyranoside (IPTG).
   8480..9068    -  rep_origin     ori: high-copy-number ColE1/pMB1/pBR322/pUC origin of replication
   9239..10099   -  CDS            AmpR: β-lactamase; bla; confers resistance to ampicillin, carbenicillin, and related antibiotics
  10100..10204   -  promoter       AmpR promoter: bla
  10231..10659   +  rep_origin     f1 ori (sequence partly withheld): f1 bacteriophage origin of replication; arrow indicates direction of (+) strand synthesis
>Addgene plasmid #197110 | CB6-GFP-TAOK2 | addgene full sequence | sequence record 388238 | Addgene NGS Result
CCATTCGCCATTCAGGCTGCGCAACTGTTGGGAAGGGCGATCGGTGCGGGCCTCTTCGCTATTACGCCAG
CTGGCGAAAGGGGGATGTGCTGCAAGGCGATTAAGTTGGGTAACGCCAGGGTTTTCCCAGTCACGACGTT
GTAAAACGACGGCCAGTGCCAAGCTGATCTATACATTGAATCAATATTGGCAATTAGCCATATTAGTCAT
TGGTTATATAGCATAAATCAATATTGGCTATTGGCCATTGCATACGTTGTATCTATATCATAATATGTAC
ATTTATATTGGCTCATGTCCAATATGACCGCCATGTTGACATTGATTATTGACTAGTTATTAATAGTAAT
CAATTACGGGGTCATTAGTTCATAGCCCATATATGGAGTTCCGCGTTACATAACTTACGGTAAATGGCCC
GCCTGGCTGACCGCCCAACGACCCCCGCCCATTGACGTCAATAATGACGTATGTTCCCATAGTAACGCCA
ATAGGGACTTTCCATTGACGTCAATGGGTGGAGTATTTACGGTAAACTGCCCACTTGGCAGTACATCAAG
TGTATCATATGCCAAGTCCGCCCCCTATTGACGTCAATGACGGTAAATGGCCCGCCTGGCATTATGCCCA
GTACATGACCTTACGGGACTTTCCTACTTGGCAGTACATCTACGTATTAGTCATCGCTATTACCATGGTG
ATGCGGTTTTGGCAGTACACCAATGGGCGTGGATAGCGGTTTGACTCACGGGGATTTCCAAGTCTCCACC
CCATTGACGTCAATGGGAGTTTGTTTTGGCACCAAAATCAACGGGACTTTCCAAAATGTCGTAATAACCC
CGCCCCGTTGACGCAAATGGGCGGTAGGCGTGTACGGTGGGAGGTCTATATAAGCAGAGCTCGTTTAGTG
AACCGTCAGAATTAATTCAGATCTGGTACCACCATGAGCAAGGGCGAGGAGCTGTTCACCGGGGTGGTGC
CCATCCTGGTCGAGCTGGACGGCGACGTAAACGGCCACAAGTTCAGCGTGTCCGGCGAGGGCGAGGGCGA
TGCCACCTACGGCAAGCTGACCCTGAAGTTCATCTGCACCACCGGCAAGCTGCCCGTGCCCTGGCCCACC
CTCGTGACCACCCTGACCTACGGCGTGCAGTGCTTCAGCCGCTACCCCGACCACATGAAGCAGCACGACT
TCTTCAAGTCCGCCATGCCCGAAGGCTACGTCCAGGAGCGCACCATCTTCTTCAAGGGCGACGGCAACTA
CAAGACCCGCGCCGAGGTGAAGTTCGAGGGCGACACCCTGGTGAACCGCATCGAGCTGAAGGGCATCGAC
TTCAAGGAGGACGGCAACATCCTGGGGCACAAGCTGGAGTACAACTACAACAGCCACAACGTCTATATCA
TGGCCGACAAGCAGAAGAACGGCATCAAGGTGAACTTCAAGATCCGCCACAACATCGAGGACGGCAGCGT
GCAGCTCGCCGACCACTACCAGCAGAACACCCCCATCGGCGACGGCCCCGTGCTGCTGCCCGACAACCAC
TACCTGAGCACCCAGTCCGCCCTGAGCAAAGACCCCAACGAGAAGCGCGATCACATGGTCCTGCTGGAGT
TCGTGACCGCCGCCGGGATCACTCTCGGCATGGACGAGCTGTACAAGGGCGGCCGCCTCGAGGTCGACGG
TATCGATAAGCTTATGCCAGCTGGGGGCCGGGCCGGGAGCCTGAAGGACCCAGATGTGGCTGAGCTCTTC
TTCAAGGATGACCCAGAAAAGCTCTTCTCTGACCTCCGGGAAATTGGCCATGGCAGCTTTGGAGCCGTAT
ACTTTGCCCGGGATGTCCGGAATAGTGAGGTGGTGGCCATCAAGAAGATGTCCTACAGTGGGAAGCAGTC
CAATGAGAAATGGCAAGACATCATCAAGGAGGTGCGGTTCTTACAGAAGCTCCGGCATCCCAACACCATT
CAGTACCGGGGCTGTTACCTGAGGGAGCACACGGCTTGGCTGGTAATGGAGTATTGCCTGGGCTCAGCTT
CTGACCTTCTAGAAGTGCACAAGAAACCCCTTCAGGAGGTAGAGATCGCAGCTGTGACCCACGGGGCGCT
TCAGGGCCTGGCATATCTGCACTCCCACAACATGATCCATAGGGATGTGAAGGCTGGAAACATCCTGCTG
TCAGAGCCAGGGTTAGTGAAGCTAGGGGACTTTGGTTCTGCGTCCATCATGGCACCTGCCAACTCCTTCG
TGGGCACCCCATACTGGATGGCACCCGAGGTGATCCTGGCCATGGATGAGGGGCAGTACGATGGCAAAGT
GGACGTCTGGTCCTTGGGGATAACCTGCATCGAGCTGGCTGAACGGAAACCACCGCTCTTTAACATGAAT
GCGATGAGTGCCTTATACCACATTGCACAGAACGAATCCCCCGTGCTCCAGTCAGGACACTGGTCTGAGT
ACTTCCGGAATTTTGTCGACTCCTGTCTTCAGAAAATCCCTCAAGACAGACCAACCTCAGAGGTTCTCCT
GAAGCACCGCTTTGTGCTCCGGGAGCGGCCACCCACAGTCATCATGGACCTGATCCAGAGGACCAAGGAT
GCCGTGCGGGAGCTGGACAACCTGCAGTACCGCAAGATGAAGAAGATCCTGTTCCAAGAGGCACCCAACG
GCCCTGGTGCCGAGGCCCCAGAGGAGGAAGAGGAGGCCGAGCCCTACATGCACCGGGCCGGGACTCTGAC
CAGCCTCGAGAGTAGCCACTCAGTGCCCAGCATGTCCATCAGCGCCTCCAGCCAGAGCAGCTCCGTCAAC
AGCCTAGCAGATGCCTCAGACAACGAGGAAGAGGAGGAGGAGGAGGAGGAAGAGGAGGAGGAGGAAGAAG
GCCCTGAAGCCCGGGAGATGGCCATGATGCAGGAGGGGGAGCACACAGTCACCTCTCACAGCTCCATTAT
CCACCGGCTGCCGGGCTCTGACAACCTATATGATGACCCCTACCAGCCAGAGATAACCCCCAGCCCTCTC
CAGCCGCCTGCAGCCCCAGCTCCCACTTCCACCACCTCTTCCGCCCGCCGCCGGGCCTACTGCCGTAACC
GAGACCACTTTGCCACCATCCGAACCGCCTCCCTGGTCAGCCGTCAGATCCAGGAGCATGAGCAGGACTC
TGCGCTGCGGGAGCAGCTGAGCGGCTATAAGCGGATGCGACGACAGCACCAGAAGCAGCTGCTGGCCCTG
GAGTCACGGCTGAGGGGTGAACGGGAGGAGCACAGTGCACGGCTGCAGCGGGAGCTTGAGGCGCAGCGGG
CTGGCTTTGGGGCAGAGGCAGAAAAGCTGGCCCGGCGGCACCAGGCCATAGGTGAGAAGGAGGCACGAGC
TGCCCAGGCCGAGGAGCGGAAGTTCCAGCAGCACATCCTTGGGCAGCAGAAGAAGGAGCTGGCTGCCCTG
CTGGAGGCACAGAAGCGGACCTACAAACTTCGCAAGGAACAGCTGAAGGAGGAGCTCCAGGAGAACCCCA
GCACTCCCAAGCGGGAGAAGGCCGAGTGGCTGCTGCGGCAGAAGGAGCAGCTCCAGCAGTGCCAGGCGGA
GGAGGAAGCAGGGCTGCTGCGGCGGCAGCGCCAGTACTTTGAGCTGCAGTGTCGCCAGTACAAGCGCAAG
ATGTTGCTGGCTCGGCACAGCCTGGACCAGGACCTGCTGCGGGAGGACCTGAACAAGAAGCAGACCCAGA
AGGACTTGGAGTGTGCACTGCTGCTTCGGCAGCACGAGGCCACGCGGGAGCTGGAGCTGCGGCAGCTCCA
GGCCGTGCAGCGCACGCGGGCTGAGCTCACCCGCCTGCAGCACCAGACGGAGCTGGGCAACCAGCTGGAG
TACAACAAGCGGCGTGAGCAAGAGTTGCGGCAGAAGCATGCGGCCCAGGTTCGCCAGCAGCCCAAGAGCC
TCAAAGTACGTGCAGGCCAGCGCCCCCCGGGCCTTCCACTCCCCATTCCTGGGGCTCTGGGCCCACCCAA
CACAGGCACCCCTATAGAACAGCAGCCCTGCTCACCTGGCCAGGAGGCAGTCCTGGACCAAAGAATGCTT
GGCGAGGAGGAGGAAGCAGTTGGAGAGAGAAGGATTCTGGGAAAGGAAGGGGCCACTTTGGAGCCCAAGC
AGCAGAGGATTCTGGGGGAAGAATCAGGAGCCCCTAGTCCCAGTCCACAAAAACATGGGAGCCTGGTTGA
TGAGGAAGTTTGGGGTCTGCCTGAGGAGATAGAGGAGCTTAGGGTGCCCTCCCTTGTACCCCAGGAGAGG
AGCATTGTTGGCCAGGAGGAGGCTGGGACGTGGAGCTTGTGGGGGAAGGAGGATGAGAGTCTTCTGGATG
AGGAGTTTGAGCTTGGCTGGGTCCAGGGCCCAGCACTGACTCCCGTCCCTGAGGAGGAGGAAGAAGAGGA
AGAGGGGGCTCCGATTGGGACCCCTAGGGATCCTGGAGATGGTTGTCCTTCCCCCGACATCCCTCCTGAA
CCCCCTCCAACACACCTGAGGCCCTGCCCTGCCAGCCAGCTCCCTGGACTCCTGTCCCATGGCCTCCTGG
CCGGCCTCTCCTTTGCAGTGGGGTCCTCCTCTGGCCTCCTGCCCCTCCTGCTGCTGCTGCTGCTTCCATT
GCTGGCAGCCCAGGGTGGGGGTGGCCTGCAGGCAGCGCTGCTGGCCCTTGAGGTGGGGCTGGTGGGTCTG
GGGGCCTCCTACCTGCTCCTTTGTACAGCCCTGCACCTGCCCTCCAGTCTTTTCCTACTCCTGGCCCAGG
GTACCGCACTGGGGGCCGTCCTGGGCCTGAGCTGGCGCCGAGGCCTCATGGGTGTTCCCCTGGGCCTTGG
AGCTGCCTGGCTCTTAGCTTGGCCAGGCCTAGCTCTACCTCTGGTGGCTATGGCAGCGGGGGGCAGATGG
GTGCGGCAGCAGGGCCCCCGGGTGCGCCGGGGCATATCTCGACTCTGGTTGCGGGTTCTGCTGCGCCTGT
CACCCATGGCCTTCCGGGCCCTGCAGGGCTGTGGGGCTGTGGGGGACCGGGGTCTGTTTGCACTGTACCC
CAAAACCAACAAGGATGGCTTCCGCAGCCGCCTGCCCGTCCCTGGGCCCCGGCGGCGTAATCCCCGCACC
ACCCAACACCCATTAGCTCTGTTGGCAAGGGTCTGGGTCCTGTGCAAGGGCTGGAACTGGCGTCTGGCAC
GGGCCAGCCAGGGTTTAGCATCCCACTTGCCCCCGTGGGCCATCCACACACTGGCCAGCTGGGGCCTGCT
TCGGGGTGAACGGCCCACCCGAATCCCCCGGCTACTACCACGCAGCCAGCGCCAGCTAGGGCCCCCTGCC
TCCCACCAGCCACTGCCAGGGACTCTAGCCGGGCGGAGGTCACGCACCCGCCAGTCCCGGGCCCTGCCCC
CCTGGAGGTAGGAATTCCTGCAGCCCGGGGGATCCACTAGTTCTAGAGGATCCCGGGTGGCATCCCTGTG
ACCCCTCCCCAGTGCCTCTCCTGGCCCTGGAAGTTGCCACTCCAGTGCCCACCAGCCTTGTCCTAATAAA
ATTAAGTTGCATCATTTTGTCTGACTAGGTGTCCTTCTATAATATTATGGGGTGGAGGGGGGTGGTATGG
AGCAAGGGGCAAGTTGGGAAGACAACCTGTAGGGCCTGCGGGGTCTATTGGGAACCAAGCTGGAGTGCAG
TGGCACAATCTTGGCTCACTGCAATCTCCGCCTCCTGGGTTCAAGCGATTCTCCTGCCTCAGCCTCCCGA
GTTGTTGGGATTCCAGGCATGCATGACCAGGCTCAGCTAATTTTTGTTTTTTTGGTAGAGACGGGGTTTC
ACCATATTGGCCAGGCTGGTCTCCAACTCCTAATCTCAGGTGATCTACCCACCTTGGCCTCCCAAATTGC
TGGGATTACAGGCGTGAACCACTGCTCCCTTCCCTGTCCTTCTGATTTTAAAATAACTATACCAGCAGGA
GGACGTCCAGACACAGCATAGGCTACCTGGCCATGCCCAACCGGTGGGACATTTGAGTTGCTTGCTTGGC
ACTGTCCTCTCATGCGTTGGGTCCACTCAGTAGATGCCTGTTGAATTGGGTACGCGGCCAGCTTGGCTGT
GGAATGTGTGTCAGTTAGGGTGTGGAAAGTCCCCAGGCTCCCCAGCAGGCAGAAGTATGCAAAGCATGCA
TCTCAATTAGTCAGCAACCAGGTGTGGAAAGTCCCCAGGCTCCCCAGCAGGCAGAAGTATGCAAAGCATG
CATCTCAATTAGTCAGCAACCATAGTCCCGCCCCTAACTCCGCCCATCCCGCCCCTAACTCCGCCCAGTT
CCGCCCATTCTCCGCCCCATGGCTGACTAATTTTTTTTATTTATGCAGAGGCCGAGGCCGCCTCGGCCTC
TGAGCTATTCCAGAAGTAGTGAGGAGGCTTTTTTGGAGGAATTGATCAGCTTGGGATCTGATCAAGAGAC
AGGATGAGGATCGTTTCGCATGATTGAACAAGATGGATTGCACGCAGGTTCTCCGGCCGCTTGGGTGGAG
AGGCTATTCGGCTATGACTGGGCACAACAGACAATCGGCTGCTCTGATGCCGCCGTGTTCCGGCTGTCAG
CGCAGGGGCGCCCGGTTCTTTTTGTCAAGACCGACCTGTCCGGTGCCCTGAATGAACTGCAGGACGAGGC
AGCGCGGCTATCGTGGCTGGCCACGACGGGCGTTCCTTGCGCAGCTGTGCTCGACGTTGTCACTGAAGCG
GGAAGGGACTGGCTGCTATTGGGCGAAGTGCCGGGGCAGGATCTCCTGTCATCTCACCTTGCTCCTGCCG
AGAAAGTATCCATCATGGCTGATGCAATGCGGCGGCTGCATACGCTTGATCCGGCTACCTGCCCATTCGA
CCACCAAGCGAAACATCGCATCGAGCGAGCACGTACTCGGATGGAAGCCGGTCTTGTCGATCAGGATGAT
CTGGACGAAGAGCATCAGGGGCTCGCGCCAGCCGAACTGTTCGCCAGGCTCAAGGCGCGCATGCCCGACG
GCGAGGATCTCGTCGTGACCCATGGCGATGCCTGCTTGCCGAATATCATGGTGGAAAATGGCCGCTTTTC
TGGATTCATCGACTGTGGCCGGCTGGGTGTGGCGGACCGCTATCAGGACATAGCGTTGGCTACCCGTGAT
ATTGCTGAAGAGCTTGGCGGCGAATGGGCTGACCGCTTCCTCGTGCTTTACGGTATCGCCGCTCCCGATT
CGCAGCGCATCGCCTTCTATCGCCTTCTTGACGAGTTCTTCTGAGCGGGACTCTGGGGTTCGAAATGACC
GACCAAGCGACGCCCAACCTGCCATCACGAGATTTCGATTCCACCGCCGCCTTCTATGAAAGGTTGGGCT
TCGGAATCGTTTTCCGGGACGCCGGCTGGATGATCCTCCAGCGCGGGGATCTCATGCTGGAGTTCTTCGC
CCACCCCGGGCTCGATCCCCTCGCGAGTTGGTTCAGCTGCTGCCTGAGGCTGGACGACCTCGCGGAGTTC
TACCGGCAGTGCAAATCCGTCGGCATCCAGGAAACCAGCAGCGGCTATCCGCGCATCCATGCCCCCGAAC
TGCAGGAGTGGGGAGGCACGATGGCCGCTTTGGTCGACCCGGACGGGACGCTCCTGCGCCTGATACAGAA
CGAATTGCTTGCAGGCATCTCATGAGTGTGTCTTCCCGTTTTCCGCCTGAGGTCACTGCGTGGATGGAGC
GCTGGCGCCTGCTGCGCGACGGCGAGCTGCTCACCACCCACTCGCCAAGCTGGAACCGTAAAAAGGCCGC
GTTGCTGGCGTTTTTCCATAGGCTCCGCCGATCATAATCAGCCATACCACATTTGTAGAGGTTTTACTTG
CTTTAAAAAACCTCCCACACCTCCCCCTGAACCTGAAACATAAAATGAATGCAATTGTTGTTGTTAACTT
GTTTATTGCAGCTTATAATGGTTACAAATAAAGCAATAGCATCACAAATTTCACAAATAAAGCATTTTTT
TCACTGCATTCTAGTTGTGGTTTGTCCAAACTCATCAATGTATCTTATCATGTCTGGATCAATTCCCTAT
AGTGAGTCGTATTAAATTCGTAATCATGTCATAGCTGTTTCCTGTGTGAAATTGTTATCCGCTCACAATT
CCACACAACATACGAGCCGGAAGCATAAAGTGTAAAGCCTGGGGTGCCTAATGAGTGAGCTAACTCACAT
TAATTGCGTTGCGCTCACTGCCCGCTTTCCAGTCGGGAAACCTGTCGTGCCAGCTGCATTAATGAATCGG
CCAACGCGCGGGGAGAGGCGGTTTGCGTATTGGGCGCTCTTCCGCTTCCTCGCTCACTGACTCGCTGCGC
TCGGTCGTTCGGCTGCGGCGAGCGGTATCAGCTCACTCAAAGGCGGTAATACGGTTATCCACAGAATCAG
GGGATAACGCAGGAAAGAACATGTGAGCAAAAGGCCAGCAAAAGGCCAGGAACCGTAAAAAGGCCGCGTT
GCTGGCGTTTTTCCATAGGCTCCGCCCCCCTGACGAGCATCACAAAAATCGACGCTCAAGTCAGAGGTGG
CGAAACCCGACAGGACTATAAAGATACCAGGCGTTTCCCCCTGGAAGCTCCCTCGTGCGCTCTCCTGTTC
CGACCCTGCCGCTTACCGGATACCTGTCCGCCTTTCTCCCTTCGGGAAGCGTGGCGCTTTCTCATAGCTC
ACGCTGTAGGTATCTCAGTTCGGTGTAGGTCGTTCGCTCCAAGCTGGGCTGTGTGCACGAACCCCCCGTT
CAGCCCGACCGCTGCGCCTTATCCGGTAACTATCGTCTTGAGTCCAACCCGGTAAGACACGACTTATCGC
CACTGGCAGCAGCCACTGGTAACAGGATTAGCAGAGCGAGGTATGTAGGCGGTGCTACAGAGTTCTTGAA
GTGGTGGCCTAACTACGGCTACACTAGAAGAACAGTATTTGGTATCTGCGCTCTGCTGAAGCCAGTTACC
TTCGGAAAAAGAGTTGGTAGCTCTTGATCCGGCAAACAAACCACCGCTGGTAGCGGTGGTTTTTTTGTTT
GCAAGCAGCAGATTACGCGCAGAAAAAAAGGATCTCAAGAAGATCCTTTGATCTTTTCTACGGGGTCTGA
CGCTCAGTGGAACGAAAACTCACGTTAAGGGATTTTGGTCATGAGATTATCAAAAAGGATCTTCACCTAG
ATCCTTTTAAATTAAAAATGAAGTTTTAAATCAATCTAAAGTATATATGAGTAAACTTGGTCTGACAGTT
ACCAATGCTTAATCAGTGAGGCACCTATCTCAGCGATCTGTCTATTTCGTTCATCCATAGTTGCCTGACT
CCCCGTCGTGTAGATAACTACGATACGGGAGGGCTTACCATCTGGCCCCAGTGCTGCAATGATACCGCGA
GACCCACGCTCACCGGCTCCAGATTTATCAGCAATAAACCAGCCAGCCGGAAGGGCCGAGCGCAGAAGTG
GTCCTGCAACTTTATCCGCCTCCATCCAGTCTATTAATTGTTGCCGGGAAGCTAGAGTAAGTAGTTCGCC
AGTTAATAGTTTGCGCAACGTTGTTGCCATTGCTACAGGCATCGTGGTGTCACGCTCGTCGTTTGGTATG
GCTTCATTCAGCTCCGGTTCCCAACGATCAAGGCGAGTTACATGATCCCCCATGTTGTGCAAAAAAGCGG
TTAGCTCCTTCGGTCCTCCGATCGTTGTCAGAAGTAAGTTGGCCGCAGTGTTATCACTCATGGTTATGGC
AGCACTGCATAATTCTCTTACTGTCATGCCATCCGTAAGATGCTTTTCTGTGACTGGTGAGTACTCAACC
AAGTCATTCTGAGAATAGTGTATGCGGCGACCGAGTTGCTCTTGCCCGGCGTCAATACGGGATAATACCG
CGCCACATAGCAGAACTTTAAAAGTGCTCATCATTGGAAAACGTTCTTCGGGGCGAAAACTCTCAAGGAT
CTTACCGCTGTTGAGATCCAGTTCGATGTAACCCACTCGTGCACCCAACTGATCTTCAGCATCTTTTACT
TTCACCAGCGTTTCTGGGTGAGCAAAAACAGGAAGGCAAAATGCCGCAAAAAAGGGAATAAGGGCGACAC
GGAAATGTTGAATACTCATACTCTTCCTTTTTCAATATTATTGAAGCATTTATCAGGGTTATTGTCTCAT
GAGCGGATACATATTTGAATGTATTTAGAAAAATAAACAAATAGGGGTTCCGCGCACATTTCCCCGAAAA
GTGCCACCTG
[124 nt withheld, positions 10231-10354]
C
[91 nt withheld, positions 10356-10446]
A
[49 nt withheld, positions 10448-10496]
CCTTTGACGTTGGAGTCCACGTTCTTT
[37 nt withheld, positions 10524-10560]
ACCCTATCTCGGTCTATTCTTTTGATTTATAAGGGATTTTGCCGATTTCGGCCTATTGGTTAAAAAATGA
GCTGATTTAACAAAAATTTAACGCGAATTTTAACAAAATATTAACGCTTACAATTT
